Addgene plasmid #203378: Tau BA 12->7 V337M
Purpose: For transfection and in vitro assay
Depositing lab: Stefan Stamm. Depositing organization: University of Kentucky. Publication: Influence of FTDP-17 mutants on circular tau RNAs. Margvelani G, Welden JR, Maquera AA, Van Eyk JE, Murray C, Miranda Sardon SC, Stamm S. Biochim Biophys Acta Mol Basis Dis. 2024 Apr;1870(4):167036. doi: 10.1016/j.bbadis.2024.167036. Epub 2024 Jan 28. PubMed 38286213.
Backbone
  Vector backbone: pcDNA 3.1
  Vector type: Mammalian Expression
Growth in bacteria
  Bacterial resistance: Ampicillin, 100 μg/mL
  Growth temperature: 37°C
  Growth strain: NEB Stable
  Copy number: Unknown
Gene/Insert
  Gene/Insert name: MAPT (alt name: Tau (with internal FLAG-tag))
  Species: H. sapiens (human)
  Mutation: V337M
  Entrez Gene: MAPT (a.k.a. DDPAC, FTD1, FTDP-17, MAPTL, MSTD, MTBT1, MTBT2, PPND, PPP1R103, TAU, Tau-PHF6, tau-40)
  Promoter: CMVf
  Cloning method: Unknown
Terms and licenses: Academic/Nonprofit Terms; Industry Terms: Not Available to Industry
Depositor comments: Please visit https://doi.org/10.1101/2023.09.08.556913 for bioRxiv preprint.
How to cite: Tau BA 12->7 V337M was a gift from Stefan Stamm (Addgene plasmid # 203378 ; http://n2t.net/addgene:203378 ; RRID:Addgene_203378)
