[The description below was written by a language model from this plasmid's Addgene catalogue record.]
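Description:
Tau BA 12->7 V337M is a mammalian expression plasmid built on the pcDNA 3.1 backbone and carrying a human MAPT (tau) insert with the V337M substitution, one of the mutations associated with frontotemporal dementia with parkinsonism linked to chromosome 17 (FTDP-17). The insert is listed as tau with an internal FLAG tag, which allows any protein product to be detected with anti-FLAG antibodies, and its expression is driven by a CMV promoter (recorded as "CMVf"), a strong constitutive promoter in most mammalian cell lines. The plasmid is propagated in E. coli under ampicillin selection. The copy number and cloning method are recorded as unknown. No feature table is provided, so other backbone elements typical of pcDNA 3.1 vectors cannot be confirmed for this construct.

The name "12->7" together with the associated study on circular tau RNAs suggests that the insert is designed to generate a tau circular RNA by backsplicing of exon 12 to exon 7. However, the record does not spell out the exon and intron composition, what "BA" denotes, or the position of the FLAG tag within the sequence. The stated purpose is transfection and in vitro assays. In the context of the linked work, the construct appears to belong to a series used to compare how FTDP-17 mutations influence circular tau RNAs, with V337M being the variant tested here.
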