>Addgene plasmid #203378 | Tau BA 12->7 V337M | depositor partial sequence | sequence record 394389 | Construct 12->7 tau BA V337M sequenced with exon7 flag forward primer
AAAGAAGGATTAAGATCATGAACATCGATTACAAGGATGACGATGACAAGAAAACGAAGATCGCCACACC
GCGGGGAGCAGCCCCTCCAGGCCAGAAGGGCCAGGCCAACGCCACCAGGATTCCAGCAAAAACCCCGCCC
GCTCCAAAGACACCACCCAGCTCTGGTGAACCTCCAAAATCAGGGGATCGCAGCGGCTACAGCAGCCCCG
GCTCCCCAGGCACTCCCGGCAGCCGCTCCCGCACCCCGTCCCTTCCAACCCCACCCACCCGGGAGCCCAA
GAAGGTGGCAGTGGTCCGTACTCCACCCAAGTCGCCGTCTTCCGCCAAGAGCCGCCTGCAGACAGCCCCC
GTGCCCATGCCAGACCTGAAGAATGTCAAGTCCAAGATCGGCTCCACTGAGAACCTGAAGCACCAGCCGG
GAGGCGGGAAGGTGCAGATAATT
[153 nt withheld, positions 444-596]
CATAAACCAGGAGGTGGCCAGATGGAAGTAAAATCTGAGAAGCTTGACTTCAAGGACAGAGTCCAGTCGA
AGATTGGGTCCCTGGACAATATCACCCACGTCCCTGGCGGAGGAAATAAAAAGGTAAAGGGGGTAGGGTG
GGTTGGA
